>Addgene plasmid #205690 | LAAPOW | addgene full sequence | sequence record 409136 | Addgene NGS Result
TGGAAGGGCTAATTCACTCCCAAAGAAGACAAGATATCCTTGATCTGTGGATCTACCACACACAAGGCTA
CTTCCCTGATTAGCAGAACTACACACCAGGGCCAGGGGTCAGATATCCACTGACCTTTGGATGGTGCTAC
AAGCTAGTACCAGTTGAGCCAGATAAGGTAGAAGAGGCCAATAAAGGAGAGAACACCAGCTTGTTACACC
CTGTGAGCCTGCATGGGATGGATGACCCGGAGAGAGAAGTGTTAGAGTGGAGGTTTGACAGCCGCCTAGC
ATTTCATCACGTGGCCCGAGAGCTGCATCCGGAGTACTTCAAGAACTGCTGATATCGAGCTTGCTACAAG
GGACTTTCCGCTGGGGACTTTCCAGGGAGGCGTGGCCTGGGCGGGACTGGGGAGTGGCGAGCCCTCAGAT
CCTGCATATAAGCAGCTGCTTTTTGCCTGTACTGGGTCTCTCTGGTTAGACCAGATCTGAGCCTGGGAGC
TCTCTGGCTAACTAGGGAACCCACTGCTTAAGCCTCAATAAAGCTTGCCTTGAGTGCTTCAAGTAGTGTG
TGCCCGTCTGTTGTGTGACTCTGGTAACTAGAGATCCCTCAGACCCTTTTAGTCAGTGTGGAAAATCTCT
AGCAGTGGCGCCCGAACAGGGACTTGAAAGCGAAAGGGAAACCAGAGGAGCTCTCTCGACGCAGGACTCG
GCTTGCTGAAGCGCGCACGGCAAGAGGCGAGGGGCGGCGACTGGTGAGTACGCCAAAAATTTTGACTAGC
GGAGGCTAGAAGGAGAGAGATGGGTGCGAGAGCGTCAGTATTAAGCGGGGGAGAATTAGATCGCGATGGG
AAAAAATTCGGTTAAGGCCAGGGGGAAAGAAAAAATATAAATTAAAACATATAGTATGGGCAAGCAGGGA
GCTAGAACGATTCGCAGTTAATCCTGGCCTGTTAGAAACATCAGAAGGCTGTAGACAAATACTGGGACAG
CTACAACCATCCCTTCAGACAGGATCAGAAGAACTTAGATCATTATATAATACAGTAGCAACCCTCTATT
GTGTGCATCAAAGGATAGAGATAAAAGACACCAAGGAAGCTTTAGACAAGATAGAGGAAGAGCAAAACAA
AAGTAAGACCACCGCACAGCAAGCGGCCGGCCGCTGATCTTCAGACCTGGAGGAGGAGATATGAGGGACA
ATTGGAGAAGTGAATTATATAAATATAAAGTAGTAAAAATTGAACCATTAGGAGTAGCACCCACCAAGGC
AAAGAGAAGAGTGGTGCAGAGAGAAAAAAGAGCAGTGGGAATAGGAGCTTTGTTCCTTGGGTTCTTGGGA
GCAGCAGGAAGCACTATGGGCGCAGCGTCAATGACGCTGACGGTACAGGCCAGACAATTATTGTCTGGTA
TAGTGCAGCAGCAGAACAATTTGCTGAGGGCTATTGAGGCGCAACAGCATCTGTTGCAACTCACAGTCTG
GGGCATCAAGCAGCTCCAGGCAAGAATCCTGGCTGTGGAAAGATACCTAAAGGATCAACAGCTCCTGGGG
ATTTGGGGTTGCTCTGGAAAACTCATTTGCACCACTGCTGTGCCTTGGAATGCTAGTTGGAGTAATAAAT
CTCTGGAACAGATTTGGAATCACACGACCTGGATGGAGTGGGACAGAGAAATTAACAATTACACAAGCTT
AATACACTCCTTAATTGAAGAATCGCAAAACCAGCAAGAAAAGAATGAACAAGAATTATTGGAATTAGAT
AAATGGGCAAGTTTGTGGAATTGGTTTAACATAACAAATTGGCTGTGGTATATAAAATTATTCATAATGA
TAGTAGGAGGCTTGGTAGGTTTAAGAATAGTTTTTGCTGTACTTTCTATAGTGAATAGAGTTAGGCAGGG
ATATTCACCATTATCGTTTCAGACCCACCTCCCAACCCCGAGGGGACCCGACAGGCCCGAAGGAATAGAA
GAAGAAGGTGGAGAGAGAGACAGAGACAGATCCATTCGATTAGTGAACGGATCTCGACGGTATCGCCTTT
AAAAGAAAAGGGGGGATTGGGGGGTACAGTGCAGGGGAAAGAATAGTAGACATAATAGCAACAGACATAC
AAACTAAAGAATTACAAAAACAAATTACAAAAATTCAAAATTTTCGGGTTTATTACAGGGACAGCAGAGA
TCCAGTTTATCGATGTTCCATGTCCTTATATGGACTCATCTTTGCCTATTGCGACACACACTCAATGAAC
ACCTACTACGCGCTGCAAAGAGCCCCGCAGGCCTGAGGTGCCCCCACCTCACCACTCTTCCTATTTTTGT
GTAAAAATCCAGCTTCTTGTCACCACCTCCAAGGAGGGGGAGGAGGAGGAAGGCAGGTTCCTCTAGGCTG
AGCCGAATGCCCCTCTGTGGTCCCACGCCACTGATCGCTGCATGCCCACCACCTGGGTACACACAGTCTG
TGATTCCCGGAGCAGAACGGACCCTGCCCACCCGGTCTTGTGTGCTACTCAGTGGACAGACCCAAGGCAA
GAAAGGGTGACAAGGACAGGGTCTTCCCAGGCTGGCTTTGAGTTCCTAGCACCGCCCCGCCCCCAATCCT
CTGTGGCACATGGAGTCTTGGTCCCCAGAGTCCCCCAGCGGCCTCCAGATGGTCTGGGAGGGCAGTTCAG
CTGTGGCTGCGCATAGCAGACATACAACGGACGGTGGGCCTAGACCCAGGCTGTGTAGACCCAGCCCCCC
CGCCCCGCAGTGACTAGGTCACCCACTAACGCCCCAGGCCTGGTCTTGGCTGGGCGTGACTGTTACCCTC
AAAAGCAGGCAGCTCCAGGGTAAAAGGTGCCCTGCCCTGTAGAGCCCACCTTCCTTCCCAGGGCTGCGGC
TGGGTAGGTTTGTAGCCTTCATCACGGGCCACCTCCAGCCACTGGACCGCTGGCCCCTGCCCTGTCCTGG
GGAGTGTGGTCCTGCGACTTCTAAGTGGCCGCAAGCCACCTGACTCCCCCAACACCACACTCTACCTCTC
AAGCCCAGGTCTCTCCCTAGTGACCCACCCAGCACATTTAGCTAGCTGAGCCCCACAGCCAGAGGTCCTC
AGGCCCTGCTTTCAGGGCAGTTGCTCTGAAGTCGGCAAGGGGGAGTGACTGCCTGGCCACTCCATGCCCT
CCAAGAGCTCCTTCTGCAGGAGCGTACAGAACCCAGGGCCTTGGCACCCGTGCAGACCCTGGCCCACCCC
ACCTGGGCGCTCAGTGCCCAAGAGATGTCCACAACTAGGATGTCCCGCGGTGGGTGGGGGGCCAGAGAGA
CGGGCAGGCCGGGGGCAGGCCTGGCCATGCGGGGCCGAACCGGGCACTGCCCAGCGTGGGGCGCGGGGGC
CACGGCGCGCGCCCCCAGCCCCCCGGCCCAGCACCCCAAGGCGGCCAACGCCAAAACTCTCCCTCCTCCT
CTTCCTCAATCTCGCTCTCGCTCTTTTTTTTTTTCGCAAAAGGAGGGGAGAGGGGGTAAAAAAATGCTGC
ACTGTGCGGCGAAGCCGGTGAGTGAGCGGCGCGGGGCCAATCAGCGTGCGCCGTTCCGAAAGTTGCCTTT
TATGGCTCGAACGGCCGCGGCGGCGCCCTATAAAACCCAGCGGCGCGACGCGCCACCACCGCCGAGACCG
CGTCCGCCCCGCGAGCACAGAGCCTCGCCTTTGCCGATCCGCCGCCCGTCCAGGCTCGCATCTCTCCTTC
ACGCGCCCGCCGCCTTACCTGAGGCCGCCATCCACGCCGGTTGAGTCGCGTTCTGCCGCCTCCCGCCTGT
GGTGCCTCCTGAACTACGTCCGCCGTCTAGGTAAGTTTAGAGCTCAGGTCGAGACCGGGCCTTTGTCCGG
CGCTCCCTTGGAGCCTACCTAGACTCAGCCGGCTCTCCACGCTTTGCCTGACCCTGCTTGCTCAACTCTA
CGTCTTTGTTTCGTTTTCTGTTCTGCGCCGTTACAGATCAGCGCTTCGACTAGGGATAACAGGGTAATTG
TTTGAATGAGGCTTCAGTACTTTACAGAATCGTTGCCTGCACATCTTGGAAACACTTGCTGGGATTACTT
CGACTTCTTAACCCAACAGAAGGCTCGAGAAGGTATATTGCTGTTGACAGGATCCACATTAACAACTTTA
AGTCCAGCAATTTGAGTTAAGGGTGTTGCTCTCAATGATTTCACTAATGGTTCAATTTTTAATTTCTTTT
CTTCTGGTTCAAAATTCAAGTTTCAAGTGAAAGTGTAATATGCACCCATTTCTTTCAATAAATCTTCTAA
ATAGTCCACTAATGTTTTATTTTGTTTTTTACAAAATCAAGCAGCCTCTGCTATCAATATAGAACCTTGT
ATTCCATCTTTATCTCTAGCTGAGTCATCAATTACATATCCATAACTTTCTTCATAAGCAAAAACAAAAT
TTAATCCGTTATCTTCTTCTTTAGCAATTTCTCTACCCATTCATTTCAATCCAGTTAAAGTTTTTACAAT
CTTAACTCCATATTTTTCCTGAGCGATTCTATCACCCAAATCACTTGTTACAAAACTTGAATATAGAGCC
GGATTTTTTGGAATGCTATTTAAGCGTTTTAGATTTGATAATTTTCAATCAATTAAAATTGGTCCTGTTT
GATTTCCATCTAATCTTACAAAATGACCATCATGTTTTATTGCCATTCCAAATCTGTCAGCATCTGGGTC
ATTCATAATAATAATATCTGCATCATGTTTAATACCATATTCAAGCGGTATTTTTCATGCAGGATCAAAT
TCTGGATTTGGATTTACAACATTTTTCAATGTTTCATCTTCAAATGCACGATCTTCACCCTCAATAACGT
TATATCCTGATTCACGTAATCTTTTTGGGGTAAATTTAGTTCCTGTTCCATTAACTGCGCTAAAAATAGG
GCCCTGCCTCGGACTTCAAGGGGCTAGAATTCGAGCAATTATCTTGTTTACTAAAACTGAATACCTTGCT
ATCTCTTTGATACATTTTTACAAAGCTGAATTAAAATGGTATAAATTAAATCACTTTTTTCAATTCTACC
GGGTAGGGGAGGCGCTTTTCCCAAGGCAGTCTGGAGCATGCGCTTTAGCAGCCCCGCTGGGCACTTGGCG
CTACACAAGTGGCCTCTGGCCTCGCACACATTCCACATCCACCGGTAGGCGCCAACCGGCTCCGTTCTTT
GGTGGCCCCTTCGCGCCACCTTCTACTCCTCCCCTAGTCAGGAAGTTCCCCCCCGCCCCGCAGCTCGCGT
CGTGCAGGACGTGACAAATGGAAGTAGCACGTCTCACTAGTCTCGTGCAGATGGACAGCACCGCTGAGCA
ATGGAAGCGGGTAGGCCTTTGGGGCAGCGGCCAATAGCAGCTTTGCTCCTTCGCTTTCTGGGCTCAGAGG
CTGGGAAGGGGTGGGTCCGGGGGCGGGCTCAGGGGCGGGCTCAGGGGCGGGGCGGGCGCCCGAAGGTCCT
CCGGAGGCCCGGCATTCTGCACGCTTCAAAAGCGCACGTCTGCCGCGCTGTTCTCCTCTTCCTCATCTCC
GGGCCTTTCGACCTTTAATTAACCACCATGGTGAGCAAGGGCGAAGAGAATAACATGGCAATCATCAAGG
AGTTCATGCGCTTCAAGGTTCGCATGGAGGGCTCCGTGAACGGCCACGAGTTCGAGATCGAGGGCGAGGG
CGAGGGCCGCCCCTACGAGGGCTTTCAGACCGCTAAGCTGAAGGTGACCAAGGGTGGCCCCCTGCCCTTC
GCCTGGGACATCCTGTCCCCTCAGTTCACCTACGGCTCCAAGGCATACGTGAAGCACCCCGCCGACATCC
CCGACTACTTCAAGCTGTCCTTCCCCGAGGGCTTCAAGTGGGAGCGCGTGATGAACTTCGAGGACGGCGG
CGTGGTGACCGTGACCCAGGACTCGTCCCTGCAAGACGGCGAGTTCATCTACAAGGTGAAGCTGCGCGGC
ACCAACTTCCCCTCCGACGGCCCCGTAATGCAGAAAAAGACTATGGGCTGGGAGGCATCCTCCGAGCGGA
TGTACCCCGAGGACGGCGCCCTGAAGGGCGAGATCAAGATGAGGCTGAAGCTGAAGGACGGCGGCCACTA
CACCTCCGAGGTCAAGACCACCTACAAGGCCAAGAAGCCCGTGCAACTGCCCGGCGCCTACATCGTCGGC
ATCAAGTTGGACATCACCTCCCACAACGAGGACTACACCATCGTGGAACAGTACGAACGCGCCGAGGGCC
GCCACTCCACCGGCGGCATGGACGAGCTATACAAGTAGGTTTAAACATCAACCTCTGGATTACAAAATTT
GTGAAAGATTGACTGGTATTCTTAACTATGTTGCTCCTTTTACGCTATGTGGATACGCTGCTTTAATGCC
TTTGTATCATGCTATTGCTTCCCGTATGGCTTTCATTTTCTCCTCCTTGTATAAATCCTGGTTGCTGTCT
CTTTATGAGGAGTTGTGGCCCGTTGTCAGGCAACGTGGCGTGGTGTGCACTGTGTTTGCTGACGCAACCC
CCACTGGTTGGGGCATTGCCACCACCTGTCAGCTCCTTTCCGGGACTTTCGCTTTCCCCCTCCCTATTGC
CACGGCGGAACTCATCGCCGCCTGCCTTGCCCGCTGCTGGACAGGGGCTCGGCTGTTGGGCACTGACAAT
TCCGTGGTGTTGTCGGGGAAGCTGACGTCCTTTCCATGGCTGCTCGCCTGTGTTGCCACCTGGATTCTGC
GCGGGACGTCCTTCTGCTACGTCCCTTCGGCCCTCAATCCAGCGGACCTTCCTTCCCGCGGCCTGCTGCC
GGCTCTGCGGCCTCTTCCGCGTCTTCGCCTTCGCCCTCAGACGAGTCGGATCTCCCTTTGGGCCGCCTCC
CCGCCTGGCCTGCAGGGGTACCTTTAAGACCAATGACTTACAAGGCAGCTGTAGATCTTAGCCACTTTTT
AAAAGAAAAGAGGGGACTGGAAGGGCTAATTCACTCCCAACGAAGACAAGATATCCTTGATCTGTGGATC
TACCACACACAAGGCTACTTCCCTGATTAGCAGAACTACACACCAGGGCCAGGGGTCAGATATCCACTGA
CCTTTGGATGGTGCTACAAGCTAGTACCAGTTGAGCCAGATAAGGTAGAAGAGGCCAATAAAGGAGAGAA
CACCAGCTTGTTACACCCTGTGAGCCTGCATGGGATGGATGACCCGGAGAGAGAAGTGTTAGAGTGGAGG
TTTGACAGCCGCCTAGCATTTCATCACGTGGCCCGAGAGCTGCATCCGGAGTACTTCAAGAACTGCTGAT
ATCGAGCTTGCTACAAGGGACTTTCCGCTGGGGACTTTCCAGGGAGGCGTGGCCTGGGCGGGACTGGGGA
GTGGCGAGCCCTCAGATCCTGCATATAAGCAGCTGCTTTTTGCCTGTACTGGGTCTCTCTGGTTAGACCA
GATCTGAGCCTGGGAGCTCTCTGGCTAACTAGGGAACCCACTGCTTAAGCCTCAATAAAGCTTGCCTTGA
GTGCTTCAAGTAGTGTGTGCCCGTCTGTTGTGTGACTCTGGTAACTAGAGATCCCTCAGACCCTTTTAGT
CAGTGTGGAAAATCTCTAGCAGTAGTAGTTCATGTCATCTTATTATTCAGTATTTATAACTTGCAAAGAA
ATGAATATCAGAGAGTGAGAGGCCTTGACATTGCTAGCGTTTTACCGTCGACCTCTAGCTAGAGCTTGGC
GTAATCATGGTCATAGCTGTTTCCTGTGTGAAATTGTTATCCGCTCACAATTCCACACAACATACGAGCC
GGAAGCATAAAGTGTAAAGCCTGGGGTGCCTAATGAGTGAGCTAACTCACATTAATTGCGTTGCGCTCAC
TGCCCGCTTTCCAGTCGGGAAACCTGTCGTGCCAGCTGCATTAATGAATCGGCCAACGCGCGGGGAGAGG
CGGTTTGCGTATTGGGCGCTCTTCCGCTTCCTCGCTCACTGACTCGCTGCGCTCGGTCGTTCGGCTGCGG
CGAGCGGTATCAGCTCACTCAAAGGCGGTAATACGGTTATCCACAGAATCAGGGGATAACGCAGGAAAGA
ACATGTGAGCAAAAGGCCAGCAAAAGGCCAGGAACCGTAAAAAGGCCGCGTTGCTGGCGTTTTTCCATAG
GCTCCGCCCCCCTGACGAGCATCACAAAAATCGACGCTCAAGTCAGAGGTGGCGAAACCCGACAGGACTA
TAAAGATACCAGGCGTTTCCCCCTGGAAGCTCCCTCGTGCGCTCTCCTGTTCCGACCCTGCCGCTTACCG
GATACCTGTCCGCCTTTCTCCCTTCGGGAAGCGTGGCGCTTTCTCATAGCTCACGCTGTAGGTATCTCAG
TTCGGTGTAGGTCGTTCGCTCCAAGCTGGGCTGTGTGCACGAACCCCCCGTTCAGCCCGACCGCTGCGCC
TTATCCGGTAACTATCGTCTTGAGTCCAACCCGGTAAGACACGACTTATCGCCACTGGCAGCAGCCACTG
GTAACAGGATTAGCAGAGCGAGGTATGTAGGCGGTGCTACAGAGTTCTTGAAGTGGTGGCCTAACTACGG
CTACACTAGAAGAACAGTATTTGGTATCTGCGCTCTGCTGAAGCCAGTTACCTTCGGAAAAAGAGTTGGT
AGCTCTTGATCCGGCAAACAAACCACCGCTGGTAGCGGTGGTTTTTTTGTTTGCAAGCAGCAGATTACGC
GCAGAAAAAAAGGATCTCAAGAAGATCCTTTGATCTTTTCTACGGGGTCTGACGCTCAGTGGAACGAAAA
CTCACGTTAAGGGATTTTGGTCATGAGATTATCAAAAAGGATCTTCACCTAGATCCTTTTAAATTAAAAA
TGAAGTTTTAAATCAATCTAAAGTATATATGAGTAAACTTGGTCTGACAGTTACCAATGCTTAATCAGTG
AGGCACCTATCTCAGCGATCTGTCTATTTCGTTCATCCATAGTTGCCTGACTCCCCGTCGTGTAGATAAC
TACGATACGGGAGGGCTTACCATCTGGCCCCAGTGCTGCAATGATACCGCGAGACCCACGCTCACCGGCT
CCAGATTTATCAGCAATAAACCAGCCAGCCGGAAGGGCCGAGCGCAGAAGTGGTCCTGCAACTTTATCCG
CCTCCATCCAGTCTATTAATTGTTGCCGGGAAGCTAGAGTAAGTAGTTCGCCAGTTAATAGTTTGCGCAA
CGTTGTTGCCATTGCTACAGGCATCGTGGTGTCACGCTCGTCGTTTGGTATGGCTTCATTCAGCTCCGGT
TCCCAACGATCAAGGCGAGTTACATGATCCCCCATGTTGTGCAAAAAAGCGGTTAGCTCCTTCGGTCCTC
CGATCGTTGTCAGAAGTAAGTTGGCCGCAGTGTTATCACTCATGGTTATGGCAGCACTGCATAATTCTCT
TACTGTCATGCCATCCGTAAGATGCTTTTCTGTGACTGGTGAGTACTCAACCAAGTCATTCTGAGAATAG
TGTATGCGGCGACCGAGTTGCTCTTGCCCGGCGTCAATACGGGATAATACCGCGCCACATAGCAGAACTT
TAAAAGTGCTCATCATTGGAAAACGTTCTTCGGGGCGAAAACTCTCAAGGATCTTACCGCTGTTGAGATC
CAGTTCGATGTAACCCACTCGTGCACCCAACTGATCTTCAGCATCTTTTACTTTCACCAGCGTTTCTGGG
TGAGCAAAAACAGGAAGGCAAAATGCCGCAAAAAAGGGAATAAGGGCGACACGGAAATGTTGAATACTCA
TACTCTTCCTTTTTCAATATTATTGAAGCATTTATCAGGGTTATTGTCTCATGAGCGGATACATATTTGA
ATGTATTTAGAAAAATAAACAAATAGGGGTTCCGCGCACATTTCCCCGAAAAGTGCCACCTGACGTCGAC
GGATCGGGAGATCAACTTGTTTATTGCAGCTTATAATGGTTACAAATAAAGCAATAGCATCACAAATTTC
ACAAATAAAGCATTTTTTTCACTGCATTCTAGTTGTGGTTTGTCCAAACTCATCAATGTATCTTATCATG
TCTGGATCAACTGGATAACTCAAGCTAACCAAAATCATCCCAAACTTCCCACCCCATACCCTATTACCAC
TGCCAATTACCTGTGGTTTCATTTACTCTAAACCTGTGATTCCTCTGAATTATTTTCATTTTAAAGAAAT
TGTATTTGTTAAATATGTACTACAAACTTAGTAGT
Features (pLannotate 1.2.2; 22 found; start..end, strand, type, name):
    377..634     +  LTR            5' LTR (truncated): truncated 5' long terminal repeat (LTR) from HIV-1
    681..806     +  misc_feature   HIV-1 Ψ: packaging signal of human immunodeficiency virus type 1
    790..1128    +  CDS            HIV-1 gag (fragment): gag protein from human immunodeficiency virus 1; gag
   1303..1536    +  misc_feature   RRE: The Rev response element (RRE) of HIV-1 allows for Rev-dependent mRNA export from the nucleus to the cytoplasm.
   1913..2013    +  CDS            Rev (fragment): human immunodeficiency virus 1 (HIV-1) Rev protein; rev; enhances nuclear export of unspliced and incompletely spliced viral mRNAs
   2028..2143    +  misc_feature   cPPT/CTS: central polypurine tract and central termination sequence of HIV-1 (lacking the first T)
   3693..3959    +  LTR            5' LTR (truncated): truncated 5' long terminal repeat (LTR) from human T-cell leukemia virus (HTLV) type 1
   4904..5027    +  ncRNA          3' miR-30a: sequence downstream of the 71-nt precursor of the human miR-30a microRNA (Zeng et al., 2002) miRNA
   5041..5540    +  promoter       PGK promoter: mouse phosphoglycerate kinase 1 promoter
   5558..6265    +  CDS            mOrange: mOrange is a basic (constitutively fluorescent) orange fluorescent protein published in 2004, derived from Discosoma sp.. It has high acid sensitivity.
   6277..6864    +  misc_feature   WPRE: woodchuck hepatitis virus posttranscriptional regulatory element
   6878..7276    +  CDS            nef (fragment): NEF_HV1BR - Experimental evidence at protein level: Swiss-Prot protein existence level 1. Extracellular Nef protein targets CD4(+) T-lymphocytes for apoptosis by interacting with CXCR4 surface receptors (PubMed:14990729). From Human immunodeficiency virus type 1 group M subtype B (isolate BRU/LAI) (HIV-1).
   7324..7581    +  LTR            5' LTR (truncated): truncated 5' long terminal repeat (LTR) from HIV-1
   7734..7750    -  protein_bind   lac operator: The lac repressor binds to the lac operator to inhibit transcription in E. coli. This inhibition can be relieved by adding lactose or isopropyl-β-D-thiogalactopyranoside (IPTG). lac repressor encoded by lacI
   7758..7788    -  promoter       lac promoter: promoter for the E. coli lac operon
   7803..7824    -  protein_bind   CAP binding site: CAP binding activates transcription in the presence of cAMP. E. coli catabolite activator protein
   7837..7929    -  CDS            lacI (fragment): lac repressor; lacI; The lac repressor binds to the lac operator to inhibit transcription in E. coli. This inhibition can be relieved by adding lactose or isopropyl-β-D-thiogalactopyranoside (IPTG).
   8112..8700    -  rep_origin     ori: high-copy-number ColE1/pMB1/pBR322/pUC origin of replication
   8871..9731    -  CDS            AmpR: β-lactamase; bla; confers resistance to ampicillin, carbenicillin, and related antibiotics
   9732..9836    -  promoter       AmpR promoter: bla
   9884..10018   +  polyA_signal   SV40 poly(A) signal: SV40 polyadenylation signal
  10185..329     +  CDS            nef (fragment) (across the origin): NEF_HV1BR - Experimental evidence at protein level: Swiss-Prot protein existence level 1. Extracellular Nef protein targets CD4(+) T-lymphocytes for apoptosis by interacting with CXCR4 surface receptors (PubMed:14990729). From Human immunodeficiency virus type 1 group M subtype B (isolate BRU/LAI) (HIV-1).
