[The description below was written by a language model from this plasmid's Addgene catalogue record and pLannotate feature annotations shown in this document.]
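Description:
LAAPOW is a lentiviral shRNAmir backbone built on pLVX-Puro and intended for RNA interference with an orange fluorescent readout. It is propagated in E. coli as a high-copy plasmid through a ColE1/pUC-type origin, with ampicillin selection from the β-lactamase gene. A recombination-reduced strain is recorded for growth, as is common for LTR-containing vectors. The viral portion carries the usual HIV-1 cis elements. Annotated LTR sequences flank the transfer region, and between them lie the Ψ packaging signal with an adjoining gag fragment, the RRE for Rev-dependent nuclear export, and the cPPT/CTS. A WPRE upstream of the 3′ LTR boosts transcript stability and expression. No viral structural or enzymatic genes are annotated as intact, so particle production would depend on packaging functions supplied in trans.

The payload is the synthetic miR-AB cassette, a microRNA-based scaffold into which shRNA sequences are placed so that they are processed like an endogenous miRNA. The feature table identifies only the 3′ miR-30a flanking sequence from this scaffold. The catalogue names the driving promoter as "AH" without defining it. The roughly 2.7 kb stretch between the cPPT and the miR-30a flank is largely unannotated apart from an HTLV-1 LTR-derived segment, so the promoter's composition cannot be stated from the record. Downstream, a separate mouse PGK promoter drives mOrange, which marks transduced cells independently of the hairpin transcript. No puromycin resistance gene is annotated despite the parental backbone's name, which suggests the reporter occupies that position. The source publication describes a multicolour-barcoded toolkit for multiplex RNAi at single-cell resolution, in which this vector appears to serve as the orange-labelled member.
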