Addgene plasmid #205690: LAAPOW
Purpose: shRNAmir backbone for RNA interference, with mOrange reporter
Depositing lab: Dapeng Wang. Depositing organization: Shandong Medical and Pharmaceutical University. Publication: miR-AB, a miRNA-based shRNA viral toolkit for multicolor-barcoded multiplex RNAi at a single-cell level. Wang D, Xiu J, Zhao J, Luo J. EMBO Rep. 2022 Apr 5;23(4):e53691. doi: 10.15252/embr.202153691. Epub 2022 Feb 24. PubMed 35201651.
Backbone
  Vector backbone: pLVX-Puro
  Backbone manufacturer: Clontech
  Vector type: Lentiviral
Growth in bacteria
  Bacterial resistance: Ampicillin, 100 μg/mL
  Growth temperature: 37°C
  Growth strain: NEB Stable
  Copy number: High Copy
Gene/Insert
  Gene/Insert name: miR-AB
  Species: Synthetic
  Promoter: AH
  Cloning method: Restriction Enzyme; 5′ cloning site BamHI (unknown if destroyed); 3′ cloning site ApaI (unknown if destroyed)
  Sequencing primers: 3′ PGK Reverse: GCCAGAGGCCACTTGTGTAG
Terms and licenses: Academic/Nonprofit Terms; Industry Terms: Not Available to Industry
How to cite: LAAPOW was a gift from Dapeng Wang (Addgene plasmid # 205690 ; http://n2t.net/addgene:205690 ; RRID:Addgene_205690)
